Addgene plasmid #107348: pLVX-HA-UBE3B(C1036A)-IRES-Puro
Purpose: Expresses HA tagged UBE3B mutant C1036A in mammalian cells.
Depositing lab: Robert Sobol. Depositing organization: University of South Alabama, Mitchell Cancer Institute. Publication: UBE3B is a Calmodulin-Regulated, Mitochondria-Associated E3 Ubiquitin Ligase. Braganza A, Li J, Zeng X, Yates NA, Dey NB, Andrews J, Clark J, Zamani L, Wang XH, St Croix C, O'Sullivan R, Garcia-Exposito L, Brodsky JL, Sobol RW. J Biol Chem. 2016 Dec 21. pii: jbc.M116.766824. doi: 10.1074/jbc.M116.766824. PubMed 28003368.
Backbone
  Vector backbone: pLVX-GWB-IRES-Puro
  Backbone size w/o insert (bp): 8247
  Total vector size (bp): 11468
  Vector type: Mammalian Expression, Lentiviral
  Selectable markers: Puromycin
Growth in bacteria
  Bacterial resistance: Ampicillin, 100 μg/mL
  Growth temperature: 37°C
  Growth strain: NEB Stable
  Copy number: Unknown
Gene/Insert
  Gene/Insert name: UBE3B(C1036A)
  Species: H. sapiens (human)
  Insert size (bp): 3234
  Mutation: changed Cysteine 1036 to Alanine
  Entrez Gene: UBE3B (a.k.a. BPIDS, KOS)
  Promoter: CMV
  Tag / fusion protein: HA (N terminal on insert)
  Cloning method: Gateway Cloning
  Sequencing primers: 5′ M13; 3′ M13
Terms and licenses: Academic/Nonprofit Terms; Industry Terms
How to cite: pLVX-HA-UBE3B(C1036A)-IRES-Puro was a gift from Robert Sobol (Addgene plasmid # 107348 ; http://n2t.net/addgene:107348 ; RRID:Addgene_107348)
