[The description below was written by a language model from this plasmid's Addgene catalogue record and pLannotate feature annotations shown in this document.]
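Description:
pLVX-HA-UBE3B(C1036A)-IRES-Puro is an HIV-1-based lentiviral expression plasmid built on the Gateway-adapted pLVX-GWB-IRES-Puro backbone, intended for expressing an HA-tagged mutant of the human E3 ubiquitin ligase UBE3B in mammalian cells. It is propagated in E. coli through a high-copy ColE1/pUC-type origin with ampicillin selection (β-lactamase); the record lists a recombination-tolerant strain for growth, which is common for plasmids carrying repeated LTR sequences. The catalogue gives a total size of 11,468 bp, slightly larger than the 11,425 nt sequenced record from which the feature table was generated.

The viral portion comprises two LTR regions (both annotated by the software as truncated 5' LTRs, each preceded by nef-derived sequence), the Ψ packaging signal with a partial gag fragment, the Rev response element for Rev-dependent nuclear export of the genomic RNA, and the cPPT/CTS element, which aids nuclear import of the reverse-transcribed genome. Between these, the CMV immediate-early enhancer and promoter drive a single bicistronic transcript. The first cistron, flanked by attB1 and attB2 sites left by Gateway recombination, encodes UBE3B with an N-terminal HA epitope (annotated as a fragment of a 3xHA tag) and a cysteine-to-alanine change at residue 1036. An EMCV IRES then permits cap-independent translation of puromycin N-acetyltransferase, so that puromycin-resistant cells should also express the ligase. A WPRE downstream enhances transcript stability and expression.

The construct can be transfected directly or packaged into lentiviral particles, with helper functions supplied in trans, to generate stably transduced, puromycin-selected cell lines. The associated publication characterises UBE3B as a calmodulin-regulated, mitochondria-associated ligase; the record does not state the functional consequence of the C1036A substitution.
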