Features (pLannotate 1.2.2; 27 found; start..end, strand, type, name):
      5..308     +  enhancer       CMV enhancer: human cytomegalovirus immediate early enhancer
    309..512     +  promoter       CMV promoter: human cytomegalovirus (CMV) immediate early promoter
    628..652     +  protein_bind   attB1: mutant version of attB; recombination site for the Gateway® BP reaction BP Clonase™
    676..703     +  CDS            3xHA (fragment): three tandem HA epitope tags
    703..3903    +  CDS            UBE3B: UBE3B_HUMAN - Experimental evidence at protein level: Swiss-Prot protein existence level 1. E3 ubiquitin-protein ligase which accepts ubiquitin from an E2 ubiquitin-conjugating enzyme in the form of a thioester and then directly transfers the ubiquitin to targeted substrates. From Homo sapiens (Human).
   3923..3947    -  protein_bind   attB2: mutant version of attB; recombination site for the Gateway® BP reaction BP Clonase™
   3952..3970    -  misc_feature   MCS (fragment): pBluescript multiple cloning site
   4090..4552    +  misc_feature   IRES: internal ribosome entry site (IRES) of the encephalomyocarditis virus (EMCV)
   4585..5182    +  CDS            PuroR (fragment): puromycin N-acetyltransferase; pac from Streptomyces alboniger; confers resistance to puromycin
   5198..5786    +  misc_feature   WPRE: woodchuck hepatitis virus posttranscriptional regulatory element
   5803..6321    +  CDS            nef (fragment): NEF_HV1BR - Experimental evidence at protein level: Swiss-Prot protein existence level 1. Extracellular Nef protein targets CD4(+) T-lymphocytes for apoptosis by interacting with CXCR4 surface receptors (PubMed:14990729). From Human immunodeficiency virus type 1 group M subtype B (isolate BRU/LAI) (HIV-1).
   6369..6626    +  LTR            5' LTR (truncated): truncated 5' long terminal repeat (LTR) from HIV-1
   6776..6798    -  protein_bind   lac operator (fragment): The lac repressor binds to the lac operator to inhibit transcription in E. coli. This inhibition can be relieved by adding lactose or isopropyl-β-D-thiogalactopyranoside (IPTG). lac repressor encoded by lacI
   6802..6832    -  promoter       lac promoter: promoter for the E. coli lac operon
   6847..6868    -  protein_bind   CAP binding site: CAP binding activates transcription in the presence of cAMP. E. coli catabolite activator protein
   6881..6973    -  CDS            lacI (fragment): lac repressor; lacI; The lac repressor binds to the lac operator to inhibit transcription in E. coli. This inhibition can be relieved by adding lactose or isopropyl-β-D-thiogalactopyranoside (IPTG).
   7156..7744    -  rep_origin     ori: high-copy-number ColE1/pMB1/pBR322/pUC origin of replication
   7915..8775    -  CDS            AmpR: β-lactamase; bla; confers resistance to ampicillin, carbenicillin, and related antibiotics
   8776..8880    -  promoter       AmpR promoter: bla
   8928..9062    +  polyA_signal   SV40 poly(A) signal: SV40 polyadenylation signal
   9229..9558    +  CDS            nef (fragment): NEF_HV1BR - Experimental evidence at protein level: Swiss-Prot protein existence level 1. Extracellular Nef protein targets CD4(+) T-lymphocytes for apoptosis by interacting with CXCR4 surface receptors (PubMed:14990729). From Human immunodeficiency virus type 1 group M subtype B (isolate BRU/LAI) (HIV-1).
   9606..9863    +  LTR            5' LTR (truncated): truncated 5' long terminal repeat (LTR) from HIV-1
   9910..10035   +  misc_feature   HIV-1 Ψ: packaging signal of human immunodeficiency virus type 1
  10019..10357   +  CDS            HIV-1 gag (fragment): gag protein from human immunodeficiency virus 1; gag
  10532..10765   +  misc_feature   RRE: The Rev response element (RRE) of HIV-1 allows for Rev-dependent mRNA export from the nucleus to the cytoplasm.
  11142..11242   +  CDS            Rev (fragment): human immunodeficiency virus 1 (HIV-1) Rev protein; rev; enhances nuclear export of unspliced and incompletely spliced viral mRNAs
  11257..11372   +  misc_feature   cPPT/CTS: central polypurine tract and central termination sequence of HIV-1 (lacking the first T)
>Addgene plasmid #107348 | pLVX-HA-UBE3B(C1036A)-IRES-Puro | addgene full sequence | sequence record 208678 | Addgene NGS Result
TCCGCGTTACATAACTTACGGTAAATGGCCCGCCTGGCTGACCGCCCAACGACCCCCGCCCATTGACGTC
AATAATGACGTATGTTCCCATAGTAACGCCAATAGGGACTTTCCATTGACGTCAATGGGTGGAGTATTTA
CGGTAAACTGCCCACTTGGCAGTACATCAAGTGTATCATATGCCAAGTACGCCCCCTATTGACGTCAATG
ACGGTAAATGGCCCGCCTGGCATTATGCCCAGTACATGACCTTATGGGACTTTCCTACTTGGCAGTACAT
CTACGTATTAGTCATCGCTATTACCATGGTGATGCGGTTTTGGCAGTACATCAATGGGCGTGGATAGCGG
TTTGACTCACGGGGATTTCCAAGTCTCCACCCCATTGACGTCAATGGGAGTTTGTTTTGGCACCAAAATC
AACGGGACTTTCCAAAATGTCGTAACAACTCCGCCCCATTGACGCAAATGGGCGGTAGGCGTGTACGGTG
GGAGGTCTATATAAGCAGAGCTCGTTTAGTGAACCGTCAGATCGCCTGGAGACGCCATCCACGCTGTTTT
GACCTCCATAGAAGACACCGACTCTACTAGAGGATCTATTTCCGGTGAATTCCTCGAGACTAGATCAACA
AGTTTGTACAAAAAAGCAGGCTCCGCGGCCGCCCCCTTCACCATGTACCCATACGATGTTCCAGATTACG
CTTTCACCCTGTCTCAGACCTCGAGAGCATGGTTCATCGATAGAGCCCGTCAGGCACGAGAAGAAAGGCT
TGTGCAGAAGGAACGGGAGCGGGCAGCTGTTGTGATCCAGGCCCATGTCCGGAGTTTTCTCTGTCGGAGT
CGACTGCAGAGAGATATCAGGAGAGAGATTGATGACTTTTTTAAAGCAGATGACCCTGAGTCCACTAAAA
GAAGTGCACTTTGTATTTTCAAGATTGCCAGGAAACTGCTGTTCCTATTCAGAATCAAAGAGGATAATGA
GAGATTTGAGAAGTTGTGTCGCAGCATCCTGAGCAGCATGGATGCTGAGAATGAGCCTAAGGTGTGGTAT
GTGTCCCTGGCTTGTTCTAAGGACCTCACCCTCCTTTGGATTCAACAGATCAAGAACATTTTGTGGTACT
GCTGTGATTTTCTCAAGCAGCTCAAGCCTGAAATCCTGCAGGACTCCCGACTCATCACCCTGTACCTCAC
GATGCTTGTCACCTTCACAGACACTTCAACGTGGAAAATTCTTCGGGGAAAAGGTGAAAGTCTTCGACCA
GCGATGAACCACATTTGTGCAAATATAATGGGACATCTCAACCAGCATGGATTTTATTCTGTGCTGCAGA
TATTGTTAACCCGTGGCCTGGCAAGACCCCGTCCTTGTCTATCCAAAGGCACTTTAACAGCAGCTTTTTC
TCTAGCGTTACGCCCTGTGATTGCTGCACAGTTCTCAGACAATCTGATTCGGCCGTTCCTCATCCACATC
ATGTCTGTGCCTGCTCTGGTGACTCATCTCAGCACAGTGACCCCTGAGCGCCTCACTGTTTTAGAATCCC
ATGACATGCTTCGTAAATTCATCATATTTTTAAGAGACCAAGATCGATGCCGTGATGTATGTGAAAGTTT
AGAAGGATGCCATACGCTTTGTCTAATGGGCAACCTCCTACACTTGGGCTCCCTCAGCCCCAGAGTGTTA
GAGGAGGAGACAGATGGGTTCGTGAGTTTGCTCACCCAGACGCTGTGCTACTGTCGGAAGTATGTGTCTC
AGAAGAAGTCCAACCTGACCCACTGGCATCCTGTCCTTGGCTGGTTCTCCCAATCTGTGGATTATGGCCT
TAACGAGTCAATGCACTTGATCACCAAACAGCTGCAGTTCTTGTGGGGGGTGCCTCTGATCCGGATCTTC
TTCTGTGACATCCTGAGCAAGAAGCTACTGGAGAGCCAGGAGCCAGCCCACGCACAGCCAGCATCCCCTC
AGAATGTGCTCCCAGTGAAGAGTCTCCTAAAGCGTGCTTTTCAAAAGTCGGCATCAGTCCGGAATATTCT
CAGGCCTGTCGGGGGTAAACGGGTCGACTCTGCAGAAGTCCAGAAGGTTTGCAACATCTGTGTCCTCTAC
CAGACCTCGCTGACAACTCTCACACAGATTCGGCTGCAGATACTCACAGGTCTCACTTACCTTGATGACC
TGCTTCCCAAACTGTGGGCATTTATCTGTGAGCTCGGGCCCCACGGAGGGTTAAAGCTCTTCTTGGAATG
CCTGAACAATGACACTGAAGAGTCCAAGCAACTCTTGGCCATGCTGATGCTGTTCTGTGACTGTTCGCGG
CACCTCATCACAATCCTTGATGACATTGAAGTTTATGAAGAACAGATTTCATTCAAACTGGAAGAGCTGG
TCACTATCTCCTCTTTCCTGAATTCTTTTGTGTTTAAGATGATCTGGGATGGAATTGTAGAGAACGCCAA
GGGTGAGACCTTGGAGCTGTTCCAGTCTGTCCACGGGTGGCTTATGGTGCTGTACGAGCGGGACTGCCGG
CGGCGCTTCACCCCCGAGGACCACTGGCTGCGAAAGGATCTCAAACCTAGCGTGCTCTTCCAAGAACTCG
ACAGGGACAGAAAACGGGCACAGTTGATCCTGCAGTACATCCCACATGTCATCCCTCACAAAAACAGAGT
TCTACTGTTTCGAACCATGGTTACCAAGGAGAAGGAGAAACTGGGGCTGGTGGAAACCAGCTCTGCCTCC
CCGCATGTCACTCACATCACCATCCGCCGGTCCAGGATGCTGGAGGACGGCTACGAGCAGCTTAGGCAGC
TCTCCCAGCACGCCATGAAGGGGGTCATCCGTGTGAAGTTTGTCAATGACCTCGGGGTGGACGAAGCAGG
GATTGATCAAGACGGTGTTTTTAAGGAGTTCTTGGAAGAGATCATCAAGAGAGTTTTTGACCCAGCACTC
AATCTGTTCAAGACAACCAGTGGGGATGAGAGGCTGTACCCCTCACCCACATCCTACATCCATGAGAATT
ACCTGCAGCTCTTCGAGTTTGTGGGGAAGATGCTGGGGAAGGCTGTGTATGAGGGAATTGTGGTGGACGT
GCCATTTGCATCCTTCTTCCTGAGCCAACTGCTTGGGCACCACCACAGCGTCTTCTATAGCTCGGTGGAT
GAACTGCCTTCTCTGGACTCCGAGTTCTATAAAAACCTCACCTCCATCAAGCGCTATGATGGGGACATCA
CTGACCTGGGCCTGACGCTGTCTTACGACGAGGACGTCATGGGTCAGCTTGTTTGCCATGAACTGATTCC
TGGAGGGAAGACCATTCCTGTTACAAATGAAAATAAAATTAGCTACATCCATCTGATGGCACATTTTCGA
ATGCACACTCAAATAAAAAACCAAACAGCTGCCCTCATTAGCGGATTCCGTTCCATTATCAAACCCGAGT
GGATCCGAATGTTCTCAACTCCTGAACTGCAGCGTCTCATCTCTGGCGACAATGCTGAGATTGATCTGGA
AGATTTAAAGAAGCACACAGTCTACTACGGTGGTTTCCATGGAAGTCACAGAGTCATCATCTGGCTCTGG
GATATTCTGGCCTCCGACTTCACACCGGATGAGAGAGCTATGTTTCTGAAGTTCGTGACCAGCTGCTCCA
GACCCCCGCTCCTGGGATTCGCCTACCTCAAGCCTCCATTCTCCATCCGCTGCGTGGAGGTGTCGGACGA
TCAGGACACCGGGGACACTCTGGGCAGCGTCCTCCGGGGCTTCTTCACCATCCGCAAGCGGGAGCCAGGC
GGCCGCCTGCCCACCTCCTCCACCGCCTTCAACCTGCTCAAGCTGCCCAACTACAGCAAGAAGAGCGTCC
TCCGCGAGAAGCTGCGCTACGCCATCAGCATGAACACGGGCTTTGAACTCTCCTAGAAGGGTGGGCGCGC
CGACCCAGCTTTCTTGTACAAAGTGGTTGATCTAGTTCTAGAGCGGCCGCGGATCCCGCCCCTCTCCCTC
CCCCCCCCCTAACGTTACTGGCCGAAGCCGCTTGGAATAAGGCCGGTGTGCGTTTGTCTATATGTTATTT
TCCACCATATTGCCGTCTTTTGGCAATGTGAGGGCCCGGAAACCTGGCCCTGTCTTCTTGACGAGCATTC
CTAGGGGTCTTTCCCCTCTCGCCAAAGGAATGCAAGGTCTGTTGAATGTCGTGAAGGAAGCAGTTCCTCT
GGAAGCTTCTTGAAGACAAACAACGTCTGTAGCGACCCTTTGCAGGCAGCGGAACCCCCCACCTGGCGAC
AGGTGCCTCTGCGGCCAAAAGCCACGTGTATAAGATACACCTGCAAAGGCGGCACAACCCCAGTGCCACG
TTGTGAGTTGGATAGTTGTGGAAAGAGTCAAATGGCTCTCCTCAAGCGTATTCAACAAGGGGCTGAAGGA
TGCCCAGAAGGTACCCCATTGTATGGGATCTGATCTGGGGCCTCGGTGCACATGCTTTACATGTGTTTAG
TCGAGGTTAAAAAAACGTCTAGGCCCCCCGAACCACGGGGACGTGGTTTTCCTTTGAAAAACACGATGAT
AAGCTTGCCACAACCCACAAGGAGACGACCTTCCATGACCGAGTACAAGCCCACGGTGCGCCTCGCCACC
CGCGACGACGTCCCCCGGGCCGTACGCACCCTCGCCGCCGCGTTCGCCGACTACCCCGCCACGCGCCACA
CCGTCGACCCGGACCGCCACATCGAGCGGGTCACCGAGCTGCAAGAACTCTTCCTCACGCGCGTCGGGCT
CGACATCGGCAAGGTGTGGGTCGCGGACGACGGCGCCGCGGTGGCGGTCTGGACCACGCCGGAGAGCGTC
GAAGCGGGGGCGGTGTTCGCCGAGATCGGCCCGCGCATGGCCGAGTTGAGCGGTTCCCGGCTGGCCGCGC
AGCAACAGATGGAAGGCCTCCTGGCGCCGCACCGGCCCAAGGAGCCCGCGTGGTTCCTGGCCACCGTCGG
CGTCTCGCCCGACCACCAGGGCAAGGGTCTGGGCAGCGCCGTCGTGCTCCCCGGAGTGGAGGCGGCCGAG
CGCGCCGGGGTGCCCGCCTTCCTGGAGACCTCCGCGCCCCGCAACCTCCCCTTCTACGAGCGGCTCGGCT
TCACCGTCACCGCCGACGTCGAGGTGCCCGAAGGACCGCGCACCTGGTGCATGACCCGCAAGCCCGGTGC
CTAGACGCGTCTGGAACAATCAACCTCTGGATTACAAAATTTGTGAAAGATTGACTGGTATTCTTAACTA
TGTTGCTCCTTTTACGCTATGTGGATACGCTGCTTTAATGCCTTTGTATCATGCTATTGCTTCCCGTATG
GCTTTCATTTTCTCCTCCTTGTATAAATCCTGGTTGCTGTCTCTTTATGAGGAGTTGTGGCCCGTTGTCA
GGCAACGTGGCGTGGTGTGCACTGTGTTTGCTGACGCAACCCCCACTGGTTGGGGCATTGCCACCACCTG
TCAGCTCCTTTCCGGGACTTTCGCTTTCCCCCTCCCTATTGCCACGGCGGAACTCATCGCCGCCTGCCTT
GCCCGCTGCTGGACAGGGGCTCGGCTGTTGGGCACTGACAATTCCGTGGTGTTGTCGGGGAAGCTGACGT
CCTTTCCATGGCTGCTCGCCTGTGTTGCCACCTGGATTCTGCGCGGGACGTCCTTCTGCTACGTCCCTTC
GGCCCTCAATCCAGCGGACCTTCCTTCCCGCGGCCTGCTGCCGGCTCTGCGGCCTCTTCCGCGTCTTCGC
CTTCGCCCTCAGACGAGTCGGATCTCCCTTTGGGCCGCCTCCCCGCCTGGAATTAATTCTGCAGTCGAGA
CCTAGAAAAACATGGAGCAATCACAAGTAGCAATACAGCAGCTACCAATGCTGATTGTGCCTGGCTAGAA
GCACAAGAGGAGGAGGAGGTGGGTTTTCCAGTCACACCTCAGGTACCTTTAAGACCAATGACTTACAAGG
CAGCTGTAGATCTTAGCCACTTTTTAAAAGAAAAGAGGGGACTGGAAGGGCTAATTCACTCCCAACGAAG
ACAAGATATCCTTGATCTGTGGATCTACCACACACAAGGCTACTTCCCTGATTAGCAGAACTACACACCA
GGGCCAGGGGTCAGATATCCACTGACCTTTGGATGGTGCTACAAGCTAGTACCAGTTGAGCCAGATAAGG
TAGAAGAGGCCAATAAAGGAGAGAACACCAGCTTGTTACACCCTGTGAGCCTGCATGGGATGGATGACCC
GGAGAGAGAAGTGTTAGAGTGGAGGTTTGACAGCCGCCTAGCATTTCATCACGTGGCCCGAGAGCTGCAT
CCGGAGTACTTCAAGAACTGCTGATATCGAGCTTGCTACAAGGGACTTTCCGCTGGGGACTTTCCAGGGA
GGCGTGGCCTGGGCGGGACTGGGGAGTGGCGAGCCCTCAGATCCTGCATATAAGCAGCTGCTTTTTGCCT
GTACTGGGTCTCTCTGGTTAGACCAGATCTGAGCCTGGGAGCTCTCTGGCTAACTAGGGAACCCACTGCT
TAAGCCTCAATAAAGCTTGCCTTGAGTGCTTCAAGTAGTGTGTGCCCGTCTGTTGTGTGACTCTGGTAAC
TAGAGATCCCTCAGACCCTTTTAGTCAGTGTGGAAAATCTCTAGCAGTAGTAGTTCATGTCATCTTATTA
TTCAGTATTTATAACTTGCAAAGAAATGAATATCAGAGAGTGAGAGGCCTTGACATTGCTAGCGTTTACC
GTCGACCTCTAGCTAGAGCTTGGCGTAATCATGGTCATAGCTGTTTCCTGTGTGAAATTGTTATCCGCTC
ACAATTCCACACAACATACGAGCCGGAAGCATAAAGTGTAAAGCCTGGGGTGCCTAATGAGTGAGCTAAC
TCACATTAATTGCGTTGCGCTCACTGCCCGCTTTCCAGTCGGGAAACCTGTCGTGCCAGCTGCATTAATG
AATCGGCCAACGCGCGGGGAGAGGCGGTTTGCGTATTGGGCGCTCTTCCGCTTCCTCGCTCACTGACTCG
CTGCGCTCGGTCGTTCGGCTGCGGCGAGCGGTATCAGCTCACTCAAAGGCGGTAATACGGTTATCCACAG
AATCAGGGGATAACGCAGGAAAGAACATGTGAGCAAAAGGCCAGCAAAAGGCCAGGAACCGTAAAAAGGC
CGCGTTGCTGGCGTTTTTCCATAGGCTCCGCCCCCCTGACGAGCATCACAAAAATCGACGCTCAAGTCAG
AGGTGGCGAAACCCGACAGGACTATAAAGATACCAGGCGTTTCCCCCTGGAAGCTCCCTCGTGCGCTCTC
CTGTTCCGACCCTGCCGCTTACCGGATACCTGTCCGCCTTTCTCCCTTCGGGAAGCGTGGCGCTTTCTCA
TAGCTCACGCTGTAGGTATCTCAGTTCGGTGTAGGTCGTTCGCTCCAAGCTGGGCTGTGTGCACGAACCC
CCCGTTCAGCCCGACCGCTGCGCCTTATCCGGTAACTATCGTCTTGAGTCCAACCCGGTAAGACACGACT
TATCGCCACTGGCAGCAGCCACTGGTAACAGGATTAGCAGAGCGAGGTATGTAGGCGGTGCTACAGAGTT
CTTGAAGTGGTGGCCTAACTACGGCTACACTAGAAGAACAGTATTTGGTATCTGCGCTCTGCTGAAGCCA
GTTACCTTCGGAAAAAGAGTTGGTAGCTCTTGATCCGGCAAACAAACCACCGCTGGTAGCGGTGGTTTTT
TTGTTTGCAAGCAGCAGATTACGCGCAGAAAAAAAGGATCTCAAGAAGATCCTTTGATCTTTTCTACGGG
GTCTGACGCTCAGTGGAACGAAAACTCACGTTAAGGGATTTTGGTCATGAGATTATCAAAAAGGATCTTC
ACCTAGATCCTTTTAAATTAAAAATGAAGTTTTAAATCAATCTAAAGTATATATGAGTAAACTTGGTCTG
ACAGTTACCAATGCTTAATCAGTGAGGCACCTATCTCAGCGATCTGTCTATTTCGTTCATCCATAGTTGC
CTGACTCCCCGTCGTGTAGATAACTACGATACGGGAGGGCTTACCATCTGGCCCCAGTGCTGCAATGATA
CCGCGAGACCCACGCTCACCGGCTCCAGATTTATCAGCAATAAACCAGCCAGCCGGAAGGGCCGAGCGCA
GAAGTGGTCCTGCAACTTTATCCGCCTCCATCCAGTCTATTAATTGTTGCCGGGAAGCTAGAGTAAGTAG
TTCGCCAGTTAATAGTTTGCGCAACGTTGTTGCCATTGCTACAGGCATCGTGGTGTCACGCTCGTCGTTT
GGTATGGCTTCATTCAGCTCCGGTTCCCAACGATCAAGGCGAGTTACATGATCCCCCATGTTGTGCAAAA
AAGCGGTTAGCTCCTTCGGTCCTCCGATCGTTGTCAGAAGTAAGTTGGCCGCAGTGTTATCACTCATGGT
TATGGCAGCACTGCATAATTCTCTTACTGTCATGCCATCCGTAAGATGCTTTTCTGTGACTGGTGAGTAC
TCAACCAAGTCATTCTGAGAATAGTGTATGCGGCGACCGAGTTGCTCTTGCCCGGCGTCAATACGGGATA
ATACCGCGCCACATAGCAGAACTTTAAAAGTGCTCATCATTGGAAAACGTTCTTCGGGGCGAAAACTCTC
AAGGATCTTACCGCTGTTGAGATCCAGTTCGATGTAACCCACTCGTGCACCCAACTGATCTTCAGCATCT
TTTACTTTCACCAGCGTTTCTGGGTGAGCAAAAACAGGAAGGCAAAATGCCGCAAAAAAGGGAATAAGGG
CGACACGGAAATGTTGAATACTCATACTCTTCCTTTTTCAATATTATTGAAGCATTTATCAGGGTTATTG
TCTCATGAGCGGATACATATTTGAATGTATTTAGAAAAATAAACAAATAGGGGTTCCGCGCACATTTCCC
CGAAAAGTGCCACCTGACGTCGACGGATCGGGAGATCAACTTGTTTATTGCAGCTTATAATGGTTACAAA
TAAAGCAATAGCATCACAAATTTCACAAATAAAGCATTTTTTTCACTGCATTCTAGTTGTGGTTTGTCCA
AACTCATCAATGTATCTTATCATGTCTGGATCAACTGGATAACTCAAGCTAACCAAAATCATCCCAAACT
TCCCACCCCATACCCTATTACCACTGCCAATTACCTGTGGTTTCATTTACTCTAAACCTGTGATTCCTCT
GAATTATTTTCATTTTAAAGAAATTGTATTTGTTAAATATGTACTACAAACTTAGTAGTTGGAAGGGCTA
ATTCACTCCCAAAGAAGACAAGATATCCTTGATCTGTGGATCTACCACACACAAGGCTACTTCCCTGATT
AGCAGAACTACACACCAGGGCCAGGGGTCAGATATCCACTGACCTTTGGATGGTGCTACAAGCTAGTACC
AGTTGAGCCAGATAAGGTAGAAGAGGCCAATAAAGGAGAGAACACCAGCTTGTTACACCCTGTGAGCCTG
CATGGGATGGATGACCCGGAGAGAGAAGTGTTAGAGTGGAGGTTTGACAGCCGCCTAGCATTTCATCACG
TGGCCCGAGAGCTGCATCCGGAGTACTTCAAGAACTGCTGATATCGAGCTTGCTACAAGGGACTTTCCGC
TGGGGACTTTCCAGGGAGGCGTGGCCTGGGCGGGACTGGGGAGTGGCGAGCCCTCAGATCCTGCATATAA
GCAGCTGCTTTTTGCCTGTACTGGGTCTCTCTGGTTAGACCAGATCTGAGCCTGGGAGCTCTCTGGCTAA
CTAGGGAACCCACTGCTTAAGCCTCAATAAAGCTTGCCTTGAGTGCTTCAAGTAGTGTGTGCCCGTCTGT
TGTGTGACTCTGGTAACTAGAGATCCCTCAGACCCTTTTAGTCAGTGTGGAAAATCTCTAGCAGTGGCGC
CCGAACAGGGACTTGAAAGCGAAAGGGAAACCAGAGGAGCTCTCTCGACGCAGGACTCGGCTTGCTGAAG
CGCGCACGGCAAGAGGCGAGGGGCGGCGACTGGTGAGTACGCCAAAAATTTTGACTAGCGGAGGCTAGAA
GGAGAGAGATGGGTGCGAGAGCGTCAGTATTAAGCGGGGGAGAATTAGATCGCGATGGGAAAAAATTCGG
TTAAGGCCAGGGGGAAAGAAAAAATATAAATTAAAACATATAGTATGGGCAAGCAGGGAGCTAGAACGAT
TCGCAGTTAATCCTGGCCTGTTAGAAACATCAGAAGGCTGTAGACAAATACTGGGACAGCTACAACCATC
CCTTCAGACAGGATCAGAAGAACTTAGATCATTATATAATACAGTAGCAACCCTCTATTGTGTGCATCAA
AGGATAGAGATAAAAGACACCAAGGAAGCTTTAGACAAGATAGAGGAAGAGCAAAACAAAAGTAAGACCA
CCGCACAGCAAGCGGCCGGCCGCTGATCTTCAGACCTGGAGGAGGAGATATGAGGGACAATTGGAGAAGT
GAATTATATAAATATAAAGTAGTAAAAATTGAACCATTAGGAGTAGCACCCACCAAGGCAAAGAGAAGAG
TGGTGCAGAGAGAAAAAAGAGCAGTGGGAATAGGAGCTTTGTTCCTTGGGTTCTTGGGAGCAGCAGGAAG
CACTATGGGCGCAGCGTCAATGACGCTGACGGTACAGGCCAGACAATTATTGTCTGGTATAGTGCAGCAG
CAGAACAATTTGCTGAGGGCTATTGAGGCGCAACAGCATCTGTTGCAACTCACAGTCTGGGGCATCAAGC
AGCTCCAGGCAAGAATCCTGGCTGTGGAAAGATACCTAAAGGATCAACAGCTCCTGGGGATTTGGGGTTG
CTCTGGAAAACTCATTTGCACCACTGCTGTGCCTTGGAATGCTAGTTGGAGTAATAAATCTCTGGAACAG
ATTTGGAATCACACGACCTGGATGGAGTGGGACAGAGAAATTAACAATTACACAAGCTTAATACACTCCT
TAATTGAAGAATCGCAAAACCAGCAAGAAAAGAATGAACAAGAATTATTGGAATTAGATAAATGGGCAAG
TTTGTGGAATTGGTTTAACATAACAAATTGGCTGTGGTATATAAAATTATTCATAATGATAGTAGGAGGC
TTGGTAGGTTTAAGAATAGTTTTTGCTGTACTTTCTATAGTGAATAGAGTTAGGCAGGGATATTCACCAT
TATCGTTTCAGACCCACCTCCCAACCCCGAGGGGACCCGACAGGCCCGAAGGAATAGAAGAAGAAGGTGG
AGAGAGAGACAGAGACAGATCCATTCGATTAGTGAACGGATCTCGACGGTATCGCCTTTAAAAGAAAAGG
GGGGATTGGGGGGTACAGTGCAGGGGAAAGAATAGTAGACATAATAGCAACAGACATACAAACTAAAGAA
TTACAAAAACAAATTACAAAAATTCAAAATTTTCGGGTTTATTACAGGGACAGCAGAGATCCAGTTTATC
GATAAGCTTGGGAGT
